Addgene plasmid #86364: PX458_RFXANK_1
Purpose: Encodes gRNA for 3' target of human RFXANK
Depositing lab: Eric Mendenhall & Richard M. Myers. Depositing organization: University of Alabama in Huntsville. Publication: CETCh-seq: CRISPR epitope tagging ChIP-seq of DNA-binding proteins. Savic D, Partridge EC, Newberry KM, Smith SB, Meadows SK, Roberts BS, Mackiewicz M, Mendenhall EM, Myers RM. Genome Res. 2015 Sep 9. 10.1101/gr.193540.115 PubMed 26355004.
Backbone
  Vector backbone: PX458
  Vector type: CRISPR
Growth in bacteria
  Bacterial resistance: Ampicillin, 100 μg/mL
  Growth temperature: 37°C
  Growth strain: DH5alpha
  Copy number: High Copy
Gene/Insert
  Gene/Insert name: gRNA against RFXANK
  gRNA/shRNA sequence: GAGTGTCTGAGTCCCCGGC
  Species: H. sapiens (human)
  Entrez Gene: RFXANK (a.k.a. ANKRA1, BLS, F14150_1, RFX-B)
  Cloning method: Gibson Cloning
  Sequencing primers: 5′ pBR322ori-F
Terms and licenses: Academic/Nonprofit Terms; Industry Terms: Not Available to Industry
Depositor comments: Note: This plasmid is part of the Mendenhall and Meyers CRISPR-based Tagging system to add a tag (currently using FLAG) to endogenous proteins. Please see https://www.addgene.org/crispr/tagging/ for more details.
How to cite: PX458_RFXANK_1 was a gift from Eric Mendenhall & Richard M. Myers (Addgene plasmid # 86364 ; http://n2t.net/addgene:86364 ; RRID:Addgene_86364)
