[The description below was written by a language model from this plasmid's Addgene catalogue record and pLannotate feature annotations shown in this document.]
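Description:
PX458_RFXANK_1 is an all-in-one mammalian CRISPR/Cas9 expression plasmid built on the PX458 backbone, carrying a guide RNA directed at the 3' end of the human RFXANK gene. It is propagated in E. coli as a high-copy plasmid through a ColE1/pUC-type origin and selected with ampicillin via the β-lactamase (AmpR) cassette. An M13/f1-type phage origin and a single AAV2 inverted terminal repeat are also annotated in the backbone. With only one ITR detected, nothing in the record indicates use as an AAV packaging vector.

The payload consists of two expression units. A human U6 RNA polymerase III promoter drives the RFXANK-specific spacer, inserted by Gibson cloning, fused to the Streptococcus pyogenes guide RNA scaffold. A second partial scaffold fragment is annotated just downstream. The second unit uses a CMV enhancer, chicken β-actin promoter and hybrid intron to express S. pyogenes Cas9. The annotation tool splits Cas9 into N- and C-terminal portions, but these are contiguous and represent one reading frame. Cas9 is followed by a nucleoplasmin nuclear localization signal and an EGFP coding sequence, and the unit ends with a bovine growth hormone polyadenylation signal. The element linking Cas9 to EGFP is not annotated in the feature table. EGFP allows transfected cells to be identified or sorted.

The plasmid belongs to a CRISPR-based epitope tagging system, developed for ChIP-seq of DNA-binding proteins, that adds a tag (currently FLAG) to endogenous proteins. Cas9 cleavage near the 3' end of RFXANK would presumably promote tag insertion from a separately supplied donor, which is not part of this construct.
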