Features (pLannotate 1.2.2; 19 found; start..end, strand, type, name):
     17..257     +  promoter       U6 promoter: RNA polymerase III promoter for human U6 snRNA
    285..360     +  misc_RNA       gRNA scaffold: guide RNA scaffold for the Streptococcus pyogenes CRISPR/Cas9 system
    367..410     +  misc_RNA       gRNA scaffold (fragment): guide RNA scaffold for the Streptococcus pyogenes CRISPR/Cas9 system
    457..742     +  enhancer       CMV enhancer: human cytomegalovirus immediate early enhancer; contains an 18-bp deletion relative to the standard CMV enhancer
    744..1021    +  promoter       chicken β-actin promoter: No description available
   1022..1250    +  intron         hybrid intron: hybrid between chicken β-actin (CBA) and minute virus of mice (MMV) introns (Gray et al., 2011)
   1388..2989    +  CDS            Cas9(N): N-terminal portion of Streptococcus pyogenes Cas9 (Zetsche et al., 2015)
   2990..5488    +  CDS            Cas9(C): C-terminal portion of Streptococcus pyogenes Cas9 (Zetsche et al., 2015)
   5489..5536    +  CDS            nucleoplasmin NLS: bipartite nuclear localization signal from nucleoplasmin
   5606..6319    +  CDS            EGFP: EGFP is a basic (constitutively fluorescent) green fluorescent protein published in 1996, derived from Aequorea victoria. It is reported to be a rapidly-maturing weak dimer with moderate acid sensitivity.
   6353..6464    +  polyA_signal   bGH poly(A) signal: bovine growth hormone polyadenylation signal
   6569..6709    +  repeat_region  AAV2 ITR: inverted terminal repeat of adeno-associated virus serotype 2 inverted
   6714..6765    -  misc_feature   bom (fragment): basis of mobility region from pBR322
   6784..7164    +  rep_origin     M13 ori (sequence partly withheld): M13 bacteriophage origin of replication; arrow indicates direction of (+) strand synthesis
   7240..7289    -  misc_feature   bom (fragment): basis of mobility region from pBR322
   7391..7426    -  CDS            rop (fragment): Rop protein, which maintains plasmids at low copy number; rop
   7521..7625    +  promoter       AmpR promoter: bla
   7626..8486    +  CDS            AmpR: β-lactamase; bla; confers resistance to ampicillin, carbenicillin, and related antibiotics
   8657..9245    +  rep_origin     ori: high-copy-number ColE1/pMB1/pBR322/pUC origin of replication
>Addgene plasmid #86364 | PX458_RFXANK_1 | depositor full sequence | sequence record 168245 | Full Sequence
TTTTGCTCACATGTNNGAGGGCCTATTTCCCATGATTCCTTCATATTTGCATATACGATACAAGGCTGTT
AGAGAGATAATTGGAATTAATTTGACTGTAAACACAAAGATATTAGTACAAAATACGTGACGTAGAAAGT
AATAATTTCTTGGGTAGTTTGCAGTTTTAAAATTATGTTTTAAAATGGACTATCATATGCTTACCGTAAC
TTGAAAGTATTTCGATTTCTTGGCTTTATATATCTTGTGGAAAGGACGAAACACCGAGTGTCTGAGTCCC
CGGCGTTTTAGAGCTAGAAATAGCAAGTTAAAATAAGGCTAGTCCGTTATCAACTTGAAAAAGTGGCACC
GAGTCGGTGCTTTTTTGTTTTAGAGCTAGAAATAGCAAGTTAAAATAAGGCTAGTCCGTTTTTAGCGCGT
GCGCCAATTCTGCAGACAAATGGCTCTAGAGGTACCCGTTACATAACTTACGGTAAATGGCCCGCCTGGC
TGACCGCCCAACGACCCCCGCCCATTGACGTCAATAGTAACGCCAATAGGGACTTTCCATTGACGTCAAT
GGGTGGAGTATTTACGGTAAACTGCCCACTTGGCAGTACATCAAGTGTATCATATGCCAAGTACGCCCCC
TATTGACGTCAATGACGGTAAATGGCCCGCCTGGCATTGTGCCCAGTACATGACCTTATGGGACTTTCCT
ACTTGGCAGTACATCTACGTATTAGTCATCGCTATTACCATGGTCGAGGTGAGCCCCACGTTCTGCTTCA
CTCTCCCCATCTCCCCCCCCTCCCCACCCCCAATTTTGTATTTATTTATTTTTTAATTATTTTGTGCAGC
GATGGGGGCGGGGGGGGGGGGGGGGCGCGCGCCAGGCGGGGCGGGGCGGGGCGAGGGGCGGGGCGGGGCG
AGGCGGAGAGGTGCGGCGGCAGCCAATCAGAGCGGCGCGCTCCGAAAGTTTCCTTTTATGGCGAGGCGGC
GGCGGCGGCGGCCCTATAAAAAGCGAAGCGCGCGGCGGGCGGGAGTCGCTGCGACGCTGCCTTCGCCCCG
TGCCCCGCTCCGCCGCCGCCTCGCGCCGCCCGCCCCGGCTCTGACTGACCGCGTTACTCCCACAGGTGAG
CGGGCGGGACGGCCCTTCTCCTCCGGGCTGTAATTAGCTGAGCAAGAGGTAAGGGTTTAAGGGATGGTTG
GTTGGTGGGGTATTAATGTTTAATTACCTGGAGCACCTGCCTGAAATCACTTTTTTTCAGGTTGGACCGG
TGCCACCATGGACTATAAGGACCACGACGGAGACTACAAGGATCATGATATTGATTACAAAGACGATGAC
GATAAGATGGCCCCAAAGAAGAAGCGGAAGGTCGGTATCCACGGAGTCCCAGCAGCCGACAAGAAGTACA
GCATCGGCCTGGACATCGGCACCAACTCTGTGGGCTGGGCCGTGATCACCGACGAGTACAAGGTGCCCAG
CAAGAAATTCAAGGTGCTGGGCAACACCGACCGGCACAGCATCAAGAAGAACCTGATCGGAGCCCTGCTG
TTCGACAGCGGCGAAACAGCCGAGGCCACCCGGCTGAAGAGAACCGCCAGAAGAAGATACACCAGACGGA
AGAACCGGATCTGCTATCTGCAAGAGATCTTCAGCAACGAGATGGCCAAGGTGGACGACAGCTTCTTCCA
CAGACTGGAAGAGTCCTTCCTGGTGGAAGAGGATAAGAAGCACGAGCGGCACCCCATCTTCGGCAACATC
GTGGACGAGGTGGCCTACCACGAGAAGTACCCCACCATCTACCACCTGAGAAAGAAACTGGTGGACAGCA
CCGACAAGGCCGACCTGCGGCTGATCTATCTGGCCCTGGCCCACATGATCAAGTTCCGGGGCCACTTCCT
GATCGAGGGCGACCTGAACCCCGACAACAGCGACGTGGACAAGCTGTTCATCCAGCTGGTGCAGACCTAC
AACCAGCTGTTCGAGGAAAACCCCATCAACGCCAGCGGCGTGGACGCCAAGGCCATCCTGTCTGCCAGAC
TGAGCAAGAGCAGACGGCTGGAAAATCTGATCGCCCAGCTGCCCGGCGAGAAGAAGAATGGCCTGTTCGG
AAACCTGATTGCCCTGAGCCTGGGCCTGACCCCCAACTTCAAGAGCAACTTCGACCTGGCCGAGGATGCC
AAACTGCAGCTGAGCAAGGACACCTACGACGACGACCTGGACAACCTGCTGGCCCAGATCGGCGACCAGT
ACGCCGACCTGTTTCTGGCCGCCAAGAACCTGTCCGACGCCATCCTGCTGAGCGACATCCTGAGAGTGAA
CACCGAGATCACCAAGGCCCCCCTGAGCGCCTCTATGATCAAGAGATACGACGAGCACCACCAGGACCTG
ACCCTGCTGAAAGCTCTCGTGCGGCAGCAGCTGCCTGAGAAGTACAAAGAGATTTTCTTCGACCAGAGCA
AGAACGGCTACGCCGGCTACATTGACGGCGGAGCCAGCCAGGAAGAGTTCTACAAGTTCATCAAGCCCAT
CCTGGAAAAGATGGACGGCACCGAGGAACTGCTCGTGAAGCTGAACAGAGAGGACCTGCTGCGGAAGCAG
CGGACCTTCGACAACGGCAGCATCCCCCACCAGATCCACCTGGGAGAGCTGCACGCCATTCTGCGGCGGC
AGGAAGATTTTTACCCATTCCTGAAGGACAACCGGGAAAAGATCGAGAAGATCCTGACCTTCCGCATCCC
CTACTACGTGGGCCCTCTGGCCAGGGGAAACAGCAGATTCGCCTGGATGACCAGAAAGAGCGAGGAAACC
ATCACCCCCTGGAACTTCGAGGAAGTGGTGGACAAGGGCGCTTCCGCCCAGAGCTTCATCGAGCGGATGA
CCAACTTCGATAAGAACCTGCCCAACGAGAAGGTGCTGCCCAAGCACAGCCTGCTGTACGAGTACTTCAC
CGTGTATAACGAGCTGACCAAAGTGAAATACGTGACCGAGGGAATGAGAAAGCCCGCCTTCCTGAGCGGC
GAGCAGAAAAAGGCCATCGTGGACCTGCTGTTCAAGACCAACCGGAAAGTGACCGTGAAGCAGCTGAAAG
AGGACTACTTCAAGAAAATCGAGTGCTTCGACTCCGTGGAAATCTCCGGCGTGGAAGATCGGTTCAACGC
CTCCCTGGGCACATACCACGATCTGCTGAAAATTATCAAGGACAAGGACTTCCTGGACAATGAGGAAAAC
GAGGACATTCTGGAAGATATCGTGCTGACCCTGACACTGTTTGAGGACAGAGAGATGATCGAGGAACGGC
TGAAAACCTATGCCCACCTGTTCGACGACAAAGTGATGAAGCAGCTGAAGCGGCGGAGATACACCGGCTG
GGGCAGGCTGAGCCGGAAGCTGATCAACGGCATCCGGGACAAGCAGTCCGGCAAGACAATCCTGGATTTC
CTGAAGTCCGACGGCTTCGCCAACAGAAACTTCATGCAGCTGATCCACGACGACAGCCTGACCTTTAAAG
AGGACATCCAGAAAGCCCAGGTGTCCGGCCAGGGCGATAGCCTGCACGAGCACATTGCCAATCTGGCCGG
CAGCCCCGCCATTAAGAAGGGCATCCTGCAGACAGTGAAGGTGGTGGACGAGCTCGTGAAAGTGATGGGC
CGGCACAAGCCCGAGAACATCGTGATCGAAATGGCCAGAGAGAACCAGACCACCCAGAAGGGACAGAAGA
ACAGCCGCGAGAGAATGAAGCGGATCGAAGAGGGCATCAAAGAGCTGGGCAGCCAGATCCTGAAAGAACA
CCCCGTGGAAAACACCCAGCTGCAGAACGAGAAGCTGTACCTGTACTACCTGCAGAATGGGCGGGATATG
TACGTGGACCAGGAACTGGACATCAACCGGCTGTCCGACTACGATGTGGACCATATCGTGCCTCAGAGCT
TTCTGAAGGACGACTCCATCGACAACAAGGTGCTGACCAGAAGCGACAAGAACCGGGGCAAGAGCGACAA
CGTGCCCTCCGAAGAGGTCGTGAAGAAGATGAAGAACTACTGGCGGCAGCTGCTGAACGCCAAGCTGATT
ACCCAGAGAAAGTTCGACAATCTGACCAAGGCCGAGAGAGGCGGCCTGAGCGAACTGGATAAGGCCGGCT
TCATCAAGAGACAGCTGGTGGAAACCCGGCAGATCACAAAGCACGTGGCACAGATCCTGGACTCCCGGAT
GAACACTAAGTACGACGAGAATGACAAGCTGATCCGGGAAGTGAAAGTGATCACCCTGAAGTCCAAGCTG
GTGTCCGATTTCCGGAAGGATTTCCAGTTTTACAAAGTGCGCGAGATCAACAACTACCACCACGCCCACG
ACGCCTACCTGAACGCCGTCGTGGGAACCGCCCTGATCAAAAAGTACCCTAAGCTGGAAAGCGAGTTCGT
GTACGGCGACTACAAGGTGTACGACGTGCGGAAGATGATCGCCAAGAGCGAGCAGGAAATCGGCAAGGCT
ACCGCCAAGTACTTCTTCTACAGCAACATCATGAACTTTTTCAAGACCGAGATTACCCTGGCCAACGGCG
AGATCCGGAAGCGGCCTCTGATCGAGACAAACGGCGAAACCGGGGAGATCGTGTGGGATAAGGGCCGGGA
TTTTGCCACCGTGCGGAAAGTGCTGAGCATGCCCCAAGTGAATATCGTGAAAAAGACCGAGGTGCAGACA
GGCGGCTTCAGCAAAGAGTCTATCCTGCCCAAGAGGAACAGCGATAAGCTGATCGCCAGAAAGAAGGACT
GGGACCCTAAGAAGTACGGCGGCTTCGACAGCCCCACCGTGGCCTATTCTGTGCTGGTGGTGGCCAAAGT
GGAAAAGGGCAAGTCCAAGAAACTGAAGAGTGTGAAAGAGCTGCTGGGGATCACCATCATGGAAAGAAGC
AGCTTCGAGAAGAATCCCATCGACTTTCTGGAAGCCAAGGGCTACAAAGAAGTGAAAAAGGACCTGATCA
TCAAGCTGCCTAAGTACTCCCTGTTCGAGCTGGAAAACGGCCGGAAGAGAATGCTGGCCTCTGCCGGCGA
ACTGCAGAAGGGAAACGAACTGGCCCTGCCCTCCAAATATGTGAACTTCCTGTACCTGGCCAGCCACTAT
GAGAAGCTGAAGGGCTCCCCCGAGGATAATGAGCAGAAACAGCTGTTTGTGGAACAGCACAAGCACTACC
TGGACGAGATCATCGAGCAGATCAGCGAGTTCTCCAAGAGAGTGATCCTGGCCGACGCTAATCTGGACAA
AGTGCTGTCCGCCTACAACAAGCACCGGGATAAGCCCATCAGAGAGCAGGCCGAGAATATCATCCACCTG
TTTACCCTGACCAATCTGGGAGCCCCTGCCGCCTTCAAGTACTTTGACACCACCATCGACCGGAAGAGGT
ACACCAGCACCAAAGAGGTGCTGGACGCCACCCTGATCCACCAGAGCATCACCGGCCTGTACGAGACACG
GATCGACCTGTCTCAGCTGGGAGGCGACAAAAGGCCGGCGGCCACGAAAAAGGCCGGCCAGGCAAAAAAG
AAAAAGGAATTCGGCAGTGGAGAGGGCAGAGGAAGTCTGCTAACATGCGGTGACGTCGAGGAGAATCCTG
GCCCAGTGAGCAAGGGCGAGGAGCTGTTCACCGGGGTGGTGCCCATCCTGGTCGAGCTGGACGGCGACGT
AAACGGCCACAAGTTCAGCGTGTCCGGCGAGGGCGAGGGCGATGCCACCTACGGCAAGCTGACCCTGAAG
TTCATCTGCACCACCGGCAAGCTGCCCGTGCCCTGGCCCACCCTCGTGACCACCCTGACCTACGGCGTGC
AGTGCTTCAGCCGCTACCCCGACCACATGAAGCAGCACGACTTCTTCAAGTCCGCCATGCCCGAAGGCTA
CGTCCAGGAGCGCACCATCTTCTTCAAGGACGACGGCAACTACAAGACCCGCGCCGAGGTGAAGTTCGAG
GGCGACACCCTGGTGAACCGCATCGAGCTGAAGGGCATCGACTTCAAGGAGGACGGCAACATCCTGGGGC
ACAAGCTGGAGTACAACTACAACAGCCACAACGTCTATATCATGGCCGACAAGCAGAAGAACGGCATCAA
GGTGAACTTCAAGATCCGCCACAACATCGAGGACGGCAGCGTGCAGCTCGCCGACCACTACCAGCAGAAC
ACCCCCATCGGCGACGGCCCCGTGCTGCTGCCCGACAACCACTACCTGAGCACCCAGTCCGCCCTGAGCA
AAGACCCCAACGAGAAGCGCGATCACATGGTCCTGCTGGAGTTCGTGACCGCCGCCGGGATCACTCTCGG
CATGGACGAGCTGTACAAGGAATTCTAACTAGAGCTCGCTGATCAGCCTCGACTGTGCCTTCTAGTTGCC
AGCCATCTGTTGTTTGCCCCTCCCCCGTGCCTTCCTTGACCCTGGAAGGTGCCACTCCCACTGTCCTTTC
CTAATAAAATGAGGAAATTGCATCGCATTGTCTGAGTAGGTGTCATTCTATTCTGGGGGGTGGGGTGGGG
CAGGACAGCAAGGGGGAGGATTGGGAAGAGAATAGCAGGCATGCTGGGGAGCGGCCGCAGGAACCCCTAG
TGATGGAGTTGGCCACTCCCTCTCTGCGCGCTCGCTCGCTCACTGAGGCCGGGCGACCAAAGGTCGCCCG
ACGCCCGGGCTTTGCCCGGGCGGCCTCAGTGAGCGAGCGAGCGCGCAGCTGCCTGCAGGGGCGCCTGATG
CGGTATTTTCTCCTTACGCATCTGTGCGGTATTTCACACCGCATA
[142 nt withheld, positions 6766-6907]
C
[141 nt withheld, positions 6909-7049]
CCTTTGACGTTGGAGTCCACGTTCTTT
[37 nt withheld, positions 7077-7113]
ACCCTATCTCGGGCTATTCTTTTGATTTATAAGGGATTTTGCCGATTTCGGCCTATTGGTTAAAAAATGA
GCTGATTTAACAAAAATTTAACGCGAATTTTAACAAAATATTAACGTTTACAATTTTATGGTGCACTCTC
AGTACAATCTGCTCTGATGCCGCATAGTTAAGCCAGCCCCGACACCCGCCAACACCCGCTGACGCGCCCT
GACGGGCTTGTCTGCTCCCGGCATCCGCTTACAGACAAGCTGTGACCGTCTCCGGGAGCTGCATGTGTCA
GAGGTTTTCACCGTCATCACCGAAACGCGCGAGACGAAAGGGCCTCGTGATACGCCTATTTTTATAGGTT
AATGTCATGATAATAATGGTTTCTTAGACGTCAGGTGGCACTTTTCGGGGAAATGTGCGCGGAACCCCTA
TTTGTTTATTTTTCTAAATACATTCAAATATGTATCCGCTCATGAGACAATAACCCTGATAAATGCTTCA
ATAATATTGAAAAAGGAAGAGTATGAGTATTCAACATTTCCGTGTCGCCCTTATTCCCTTTTTTGCGGCA
TTTTGCCTTCCTGTTTTTGCTCACCCAGAAACGCTGGTGAAAGTAAAAGATGCTGAAGATCAGTTGGGTG
CACGAGTGGGTTACATCGAACTGGATCTCAACAGCGGTAAGATCCTTGAGAGTTTTCGCCCCGAAGAACG
TTTTCCAATGATGAGCACTTTTAAAGTTCTGCTATGTGGCGCGGTATTATCCCGTATTGACGCCGGGCAA
GAGCAACTCGGTCGCCGCATACACTATTCTCAGAATGACTTGGTTGAGTACTCACCAGTCACAGAAAAGC
ATCTTACGGATGGCATGACAGTAAGAGAATTATGCAGTGCTGCCATAACCATGAGTGATAACACTGCGGC
CAACTTACTTCTGACAACGATCGGAGGACCGAAGGAGCTAACCGCTTTTTTGCACAACATGGGGGATCAT
GTAACTCGCCTTGATCGTTGGGAACCGGAGCTGAATGAAGCCATACCAAACGACGAGCGTGACACCACGA
TGCCTGTAGCAATGGCAACAACGTTGCGCAAACTATTAACTGGCGAACTACTTACTCTAGCTTCCCGGCA
ACAATTAATAGACTGGATGGAGGCGGATAAAGTTGCAGGACCACTTCTGCGCTCGGCCCTTCCGGCTGGC
TGGTTTATTGCTGATAAATCTGGAGCCGGTGAGCGTGGAAGCCGCGGTATCATTGCAGCACTGGGGCCAG
ATGGTAAGCCCTCCCGTATCGTAGTTATCTACACGACGGGGAGTCAGGCAACTATGGATGAACGAAATAG
ACAGATCGCTGAGATAGGTGCCTCACTGATTAAGCATTGGTAACTGTCAGACCAAGTTTACTCATATATA
CTTTAGATTGATTTAAAACTTCATTTTTAATTTAAAAGGATCTAGGTGAAGATCCTTTTTGATAATCTCA
TGACCAAAATCCCTTAACGTGAGTTTTCGTTCCACTGAGCGTCAGACCCCGTAGAAAAGATCAAAGGATC
TTCTTGAGATCCTTTTTTTCTGCGCGTAATCTGCTGCTTGCAAACAAAAAAACCACCGCTACCAGCGGTG
GTTTGTTTGCCGGATCAAGAGCTACCAACTCTTTTTCCGAAGGTAACTGGCTTCAGCAGAGCGCAGATAC
CAAATACTGTCCTTCTAGTGTAGCCGTAGTTAGGCCACCACTTCAAGAACTCTGTAGCACCGCCTACATA
CCTCGCTCTGCTAATCCTGTTACCAGTGGCTGCTGCCAGTGGCGATAAGTCGTGTCTTACCGGGTTGGAC
TCAAGACGATAGTTACCGGATAAGGCGCAGCGGTCGGGCTGAACGGGGGGTTCGTGCACACAGCCCAGCT
TGGAGCGAACGACCTACACCGAACTGAGATACCTACAGCGTGAGCTATGAGAAAGCGCCACGCTTCCCGA
AGGGAGAAAGGCGGACAGGTATCCGGTAAGCGGCAGGGTCGGAACAGGAGAGCGCACGAGGGAGCTTCCA
GGGGGAAACGCCTGGTATCTTTATAGTCCTGTCGGGTTTCGCCACCTCTGACTTGAGCGTCGATTTTTGT
GATGCTCGTCAGGGGGGCGGAGCCTATGGAAAAACGCCAGCAACGCGGCCTTTTTACGGTTCCTGGCCTT
TTGCTGGCC
