>Addgene plasmid #86364 | PX458_RFXANK_1 | addgene partial sequence | sequence record 170963 | Addgene Partial NGS Result
GACTATAAGGACCACGACGGAGACTACAAGGATCATGATATTGATTACAAAGACGATGACGATAAGATGG
CCCCAAAGAAGAAGCGGAAGGTCGGTATCCACGGAGTCCCAGCAGCCGACAAGAAGTACAGCATCGGCCT
GGACATCGGCACCAACTCTGTGGGCTGGGCCGTGATCACCGACGAGTACAAGGTGCCCAGCAAGAAATTC
AAGGTGCTGGGCAACACCGACCGGCACAGCATCAAGAAGAACCTGATCGGAGCCCTGCTGTTCGACAGCG
GCGAAACAGCCGAGGCCACCCGGCTGAAGAGAACCGCCAGAAGAAGATACACCAGACGGAAGAACCGGAT
CTGCTATCTGCAAGAGATCTTCAGCAACGAGATGGCCAAGGTGGACGACAGCTTCTTCCACAGACTGGAA
GAGTCCTTCCTGGTGGAAGAGGATAAGAAGCACGAGCGGCACCCCATCTTCGGCAACATCGTGGACGAGG
TGGCCTACCACGAGAAGTACCCCACCATCTACCACCTGAGAAAGAAACTGGTGGACAGCACCGACAAGGC
CGACCTGCGGCTGATCTATCTGGCCCTGGCCCACATGATCAAGTTCCGGGGCCACTTCCTGATCGAGGGC
GACCTGAACCCCGACAACAGCGACGTGGACAAGCTGTTCATCCAGCTGGTGCAGACCTACAACCAGCTGT
TCGAGGAAAACCCCATCAACGCCAGCGGCGTGGACGCCAAGGCCATCCTGTCTGCCAGACTGAGCAAGAG
CAGACGGCTGGAAAATCTGATCGCCCAGCTGCCCGGCGAGAAGAAGAATGGCCTGTTCGGAAACCTGATT
GCCCTGAGCCTGGGCCTGACCCCCAACTTCAAGAGCAACTTCGACCTGGCCGAGGATGCCAAACTGCAGC
TGAGCAAGGACACCTACGACGACGACCTGGACAACCTGCTGGCCCAGATCGGCGACCAGTACGCCGACCT
GTTTCTGGCCGCCAAGAACCTGTCCGACGCCATCCTGCTGAGCGACATCCTGAGAGTGAACACCGAGATC
ACCAAGGCCCCCCTGAGCGCCTCTATGATCAAGAGATACGACGAGCACCACCAGGACCTGACCCTGCTGA
AAGCTCTCGTGCGGCAGCAGCTGCCTGAGAAGTACAAAGAGATTTTCTTCGACCAGAGCAAGAACGGCTA
CGCCGGCTACATTGACGGCGGAGCCAGCCAGGAAGAGTTCTACAAGTTCATCAAGCCCATCCTGGAAAAG
ATGGACGGCACCGAGGAACTGCTCGTGAAGCTGAACAGAGAGGACCTGCTGCGGAAGCAGCGGACCTTCG
ACAACGGCAGCATCCCCCACCAGATCCACCTGGGAGAGCTGCACGCCATTCTGCGGCGGCAGGAAGATTT
TTACCCATTCCTGAAGGACAACCGGGAAAAGATCGAGAAGATCCTGACCTTCCGCATCCCCTACTACGTG
GGCCCTCTGGCCAGGGGAAACAGCAGATTCGCCTGGATGACCAGAAAGAGCGAGGAAACCATCACCCCCT
GGAACTTCGAGGAAGTGGTGGACAAGGGCGCTTCCGCCCAGAGCTTCATCGAGCGGATGACCAACTTCGA
TAAGAACCTGCCCAACGAGAAGGTGCTGCCCAAGCACAGCCTGCTGTACGAGTACTTCACCGTGTATAAC
GAGCTGACCAAAGTGAAATACGTGACCGAGGGAATGAGAAAGCCCGCCTTCCTGAGCGGCGAGCAGAAAA
AGGCCATCGTGGACCTGCTGTTCAAGACCAACCGGAAAGTGACCGTGAAGCAGCTGAAAGAGGACTACTT
CAAGAAAATCGAGTGCTTCGACTCCGTGGAAATCTCCGGCGTGGAAGATCGGTTCAACGCCTCCCTGGGC
ACATACCACGATCTGCTGAAAATTATCAAGGACAAGGACTTCCTGGACAATGAGGAAAACGAGGACATTC
TGGAAGATATCGTGCTGACCCTGACACTGTTTGAGGACAGAGAGATGATCGAGGAACGGCTGAAAACCTA
TGCCCACCTGTTCGACGACAAAGTGATGAAGCAGCTGAAGCGGCGGAGATACACCGGCTGGGGCAGGCTG
AGCCGGAAGCTGATCAACGGCATCCGGGACAAGCAGTCCGGCAAGACAATCCTGGATTTCCTGAAGTCCG
ACGGCTTCGCCAACAGAAACTTCATGCAGCTGATCCACGACGACAGCCTGACCTTTAAAGAGGACATCCA
GAAAGCCCAGGTGTCCGGCCAGGGCGATAGCCTGCACGAGCACATTGCCAATCTGGCCGGCAGCCCCGCC
ATTAAGAAGGGCATCCTGCAGACAGTGAAGGTGGTGGACGAGCTCGTGAAAGTGATGGGCCGGCACAAGC
CCGAGAACATCGTGATCGAAATGGCCAGAGAGAACCAGACCACCCAGAAGGGACAGAAGAACAGCCGCGA
GAGAATGAAGCGGATCGAAGAGGGCATCAAAGAGCTGGGCAGCCAGATCCTGAAAGAACACCCCGTGGAA
AACACCCAGCTGCAGAACGAGAAGCTGTACCTGTACTACCTGCAGAATGGGCGGGATATGTACGTGGACC
AGGAACTGGACATCAACCGGCTGTCCGACTACGATGTGGACCATATCGTGCCTCAGAGCTTTCTGAAGGA
CGACTCCATCGACAACAAGGTGCTGACCAGAAGCGACAAGAACCGGGGCAAGAGCGACAACGTGCCCTCC
GAAGAGGTCGTGAAGAAGATGAAGAACTACTGGCGGCAGCTGCTGAACGCCAAGCTGATTACCCAGAGAA
AGTTCGACAATCTGACCAAGGCCGAGAGAGGCGGCCTGAGCGAACTGGATAAGGCCGGCTTCATCAAGAG
ACAGCTGGTGGAAACCCGGCAGATCACAAAGCACGTGGCACAGATCCTGGACTCCCGGATGAACACTAAG
TACGACGAGAATGACAAGCTGATCCGGGAAGTGAAAGTGATCACCCTGAAGTCCAAGCTGGTGTCCGATT
TCCGGAAGGATTTCCAGTTTTACAAAGTGCGCGAGATCAACAACTACCACCACGCCCACGACGCCTACCT
GAACGCCGTCGTGGGAACCGCCCTGATCAAAAAGTACCCTAAGCTGGAAAGCGAGTTCGTGTACGGCGAC
TACAAGGTGTACGACGTGCGGAAGATGATCGCCAAGAGCGAGCAGGAAATCGGCAAGGCTACCGCCAAGT
ACTTCTTCTACAGCAACATCATGAACTTTTTCAAGACCGAGATTACCCTGGCCAACGGCGAGATCCGGAA
GCGGCCTCTGATCGAGACAAACGGCGAAACCGGGGAGATCGTGTGGGATAAGGGCCGGGATTTTGCCACC
GTGCGGAAAGTGCTGAGCATGCCCCAAGTGAATATCGTGAAAAAGACCGAGGTGCAGACAGGCGGCTTCA
GCAAAGAGTCTATCCTGCCCAAGAGGAACAGCGATAAGCTGATCGCCAGAAAGAAGGACTGGGACCCTAA
GAAGTACGGCGGCTTCGACAGCCCCACCGTGGCCTATTCTGTGCTGGTGGTGGCCAAAGTGGAAAAGGGC
AAGTCCAAGAAACTGAAGAGTGTGAAAGAGCTGCTGGGGATCACCATCATGGAAAGAAGCAGCTTCGAGA
AGAATCCCATCGACTTTCTGGAAGCCAAGGGCTACAAAGAAGTGAAAAAGGACCTGATCATCAAGCTGCC
TAAGTACTCCCTGTTCGAGCTGGAAAACGGCCGGAAGAGAATGCTGGCCTCTGCCGGCGAACTGCAGAAG
GGAAACGAACTGGCCCTGCCCTCCAAATATGTGAACTTCCTGTACCTGGCCAGCCACTATGAGAAGCTGA
AGGGCTCCCCCGAGGATAATGAGCAGAAACAGCTGTTTGTGGAACAGCACAAGCACTACCTGGACGAGAT
CATCGAGCAGATCAGCGAGTTCTCCAAGAGAGTGATCCTGGCCGACGCTAATCTGGACAAAGTGCTGTCC
GCCTACAACAAGCACCGGGATAAGCCCATCAGAGAGCAGGCCGAGAATATCATCCACCTGTTTACCCTGA
CCAATCTGGGAGCCCCTGCCGCCTTCAAGTACTTTGACACCACCATCGACCGGAAGAGGTACACCAGCAC
CAAAGAGGTGCTGGACGCCACCCTGATCCACCAGAGCATCACCGGCCTGTACGAGACACGGATCGACCTG
TCTCAGCTGGGAGGCGACAAAAGGCCGGCGGCCACGAAAAAGGCCGGCCAGGCAAAAAAGAAAAAGGAAT
TCGGCAGTGGAGAGGGCAGAGGAAGTCTGCTAACATGCGGTGACGTCGAGGAGAATCCTGGCCCAGTGAG
CAAGGGCGAGGAGCTGTTCACCGGGGTGGTGCCCATCCTGGTCGAGCTGGACGGCGACGTAAACGGCCAC
AAGTTCAGCGTGTCCGGCGAGGGCGAGGGCGATGCCACCTACGGCAAGCTGACCCTGAAGTTCATCTGCA
CCACCGGCAAGCTGCCCGTGCCCTGGCCCACCCTCGTGACCACCCTGACCTACGGCGTGCAGTGCTTCAG
CCGCTACCCCGACCACATGAAGCAGCACGACTTCTTCAAGTCCGCCATGCCCGAAGGCTACGTCCAGGAG
CGCACCATCTTCTTCAAGGACGACGGCAACTACAAGACCCGCGCCGAGGTGAAGTTCGAGGGCGACACCC
TGGTGAACCGCATCGAGCTGAAGGGCATCGACTTCAAGGAGGACGGCAACATCCTGGGGCACAAGCTGGA
GTACAACTACAACAGCCACAACGTCTATATCATGGCCGACAAGCAGAAGAACGGCATCAAGGTGAACTTC
AAGATCCGCCACAACATCGAGGACGGCAGCGTGCAGCTCGCCGACCACTACCAGCAGAACACCCCCATCG
GCGACGGCCCCGTGCTGCTGCCCGACAACCACTACCTGAGCACCCAGTCCGCCCTGAGCAAAGACCCCAA
CGAGAAGCGCGATCACATGGTCCTGCTGGAGTTCGTGACCGCCGCCGGGATCACTCTCGGCATGGACGAG
CTGTACAAGGAATTCTAACTAGAGCTCGCTGATCAGCCTCGACTGTGCCTTCTAGTTGCCAGCCATCTGT
TGTTTGCCCCTCCCCCGTGCCTTCCTTGACCCTGGAAGGTGCCACTCCCACTGTCCTTTCCTAATAAAAT
GAGGAAATTGCATCGCATTGTCTGAGTAGGTGTCATTCTATTCTGGGGGGTGGGGTGGGGCAGGACAGCA
AGGGGGAGGATTGGGAAGAGAATAGCAGGCATGCTGGGGAGCGGCCGCAGGAACCCCTAGTGATGGAGTT
GGCCACTCCCTCTCTGCGCGCTCGCTCGCTCACTGAGGCCGGGCGACCAAAGGTCGCCCGACGCCCGGGC
TTTGCCCGGGCGGCCTCAGTGAGCGAGCGAGCGCGCAGCTGCCTGCAGGGGCGCCTGATGCGGTATTTTC
TCCTTACGCATCTGTGCGGTATTTCACACCGCATA
[95 nt withheld, positions 5496-5590]
T
[46 nt withheld, positions 5592-5637]
C
[141 nt withheld, positions 5639-5779]
CCTTTGACGTTGGAGTCCACGTTCTTT
[37 nt withheld, positions 5807-5843]
ACTCTATCTCGGGCTATTCTTTTGATTTATAAGGGATTTTGCCGATTTCGGTCTATTGGTTAAAAAATGA
GCTGATTTAACAAAAATTTAACGCGAATTTTAACAAAATATTAACGTTTACAATTTTATGGTGCACTCTC
AGTACAATCTGCTCTGATGCCGCATAGTTAAGCCAGCCCCGACACCCGCCAACACCCGCTGACGCGCCCT
GACGGGCTTGTCTGCTCCCGGCATCCGCTTACAGACAAGCTGTGACCGTCTCCGGGAGCTGCATGTGTCA
GAGGTTTTCACCGTCATCACCGAAACGCGCGAGACGAAAGGGCCTCGTGATACGCCTATTTTTATAGGTT
AATGTCATGATAATAATGGTTTCTTAGACGTCAGGTGGCACTTTTCGGGGAAATGTGCGCGGAACCCCTA
TTTGTTTATTTTTCTAAATACATTCAAATATGTATCCGCTCATGAGACAATAACCCTGATAAATGCTTCA
ATAATATTGAAAAAGGAAGAGTATGAGTATTCAACATTTCCGTGTCGCCCTTATTCCCTTTTTTGCGGCA
TTTTGCCTTCCTGTTTTTGCTCACCCAGAAACGCTGGTGAAAGTAAAAGATGCTGAAGATCAGTTGGGTG
CACGAGTGGGTTACATCGAACTGGATCTCAACAGCGGTAAGATCCTTGAGAGTTTTCGCCCCGAAGAACG
TTTTCCAATGATGAGCACTTTTAAAGTTCTGCTATGTGGCGCGGTATTATCCCGTATTGACGCCGGGCAA
GAGCAACTCGGTCGCCGCATACACTATTCTCAGAATGACTTGGTTGAGTACTCACCAGTCACAGAAAAGC
ATCTTACGGATGGCATGACAGTAAGAGAATTATGCAGTGCTGCCATAACCATGAGTGATAACACTGCGGC
CAACTTACTTCTGACAACGATCGGAGGACCGAAGGAGCTAACCGCTTTTTTGCACAACATGGGGGATCAT
GTAACTCGCCTTGATCGTTGGGAACCGGAGCTGAATGAAGCCATACCAAACGACGAGCGTGACACCACGA
TGCCTGTAGCAATGGCAACAACGTTGCGCAAACTATTAACTGGCGAACTACTTACTCTAGCTTCCCGGCA
ACAATTAATAGACTGGATGGAGGCGGATAAAGTTGCAGGACCACTTCTGCGCTCGGCCCTTCCGGCTGGC
TGGTTTATTGCTGATAAATCTGGAGCCGGTGAGCGTGGAAGCCGCGGTATCATTGCAGCACTGGGGCCAG
ATGGTAAGCCCTCCCGTATCGTAGTTATCTACACGACGGGGAGTCAGGCAACTATGGATGAACGAAATAG
ACAGATCGCTGAGATAGGTGCCTCACTGATTAAGCATTGGTAACTGTCAGACCAAGTTTACTCATATATA
CTTTAGATTGATTTAAAACTTCATTTTTAATTTAAAAGGATCTAGGTGAAGATCCTTTTTGATAATCTCA
TGACCAAAATCCCTTAACGTGAGTTTTCGTTCCACTGAGCGTCAGACCCCGTAGAAAAGATCAAAGGATC
TTCTTGAGATCCTTTTTTTCTGCGCGTAATCTGCTGCTTGCAAACAAAAAAACCACCGCTACCAGCGGTG
GTTTGTTTGCCGGATCAAGAGCTACCAACTCTTTTTCCGAAGGTAACTGGCTTCAGCAGAGCGCAGATAC
CAAATACTGTTCTTCTAGTGTAGCCGTAGTTAGGCCACCACTTCAAGAACTCTGTAGCACCGCCTACATA
CCTCGCTCTGCTAATCCTGTTACCAGTGGCTGCTGCCAGTGGCGATAAGTCGTGTCTTACCGGGTTGGAC
TCAAGACGATAGTTACCGGATAAGGCGCAGCGGTCGGGCTGAACGGGGGGTTCGTGCACACAGCCCAGCT
TGGAGCGAACGACCTACACCGAACTGAGATACCTACAGCGTGAGCTATGAGAAAGCGCCACGCTTCCCGA
AGGGAGAAAGGCGGACAGGTATCCGGTAAGCGGCAGGGTCGGAACAGGAGAGCGCACGAGGGAGCTTCCA
GGGGGAAACGCCTGGTATCTTTATAGTCCTGTCGGGTTTCGCCACCTCTGACTTGAGCGTCGATTTTTGT
GATGCTCGTCAGGGGGGCGGAGCCTATGGAAAAACGCCAGCAACGCGGCCTTTTTACGGTTCCTGGCCTT
TTGCTGGCCTTTTGCTCACATGTGAGGGCCTATTTCCCATGATTCCTTCATATTTGCATATACGATACAA
GGCTGTTAGAGAGATAATTGGAATTAATTTGACTGTAAACACAAAGATATTAGTACAAAATACGTGACGT
AGAAAGTAATAATTTCTTGGGTAGTTTGCAGTTTTAAAATTATGTTTTAAAATGGACTATCATATGCTTA
CCGTAACTTGAAAGTATTTCGATTTCTTGGCTTTATATATCTTGTGGAAAGGACGAAACACCGAGTGTCT
GAGTCCCCGGCGTTTTAGAGCTAGAAATAGCAAGTTAAAATAAGGCTAGTCCGTTATCAACTTGAAAAAG
TGGCACCGAGTCGGTGCTTTTTTGTTTTAGAGCTAGAAATAGCAAGTTAAAATAAGGCTAGTCCGTTTTT
AGCGCGTGCGCCAATTCTGCAGACAAATGGCTCTAGAGGTACC
